Addgene plasmid #119958: 6C1A (MBD2)
Purpose: Bacterial expression for structure determination
Depositing lab: Cheryl Arrowsmith. Depositing organization: University of Toronto.
Backbone
  Vector backbone: pET28-MHL
  Backbone manufacturer: SGC (Addgene Plasmid #26096)
  Vector type: Bacterial Expression
Growth in bacteria
  Bacterial resistance: Kanamycin, 50 μg/mL
  Growth temperature: 37°C
  Growth strain: DH5alpha
  Copy number: Low Copy
Gene/Insert
  Gene/Insert name: MBD2 (alt names: PDB ID: 6C1A, 6C1T, 6C1V, 6CNP; BC032638)
  Species: H. sapiens (human)
  Insert size (bp): 234
  Entrez Gene: MBD2 (a.k.a. DMTase, NY-CO-41)
  Promoter: T7
  Tag / fusion protein: 6xHis-TEV (N terminal on backbone)
  Cloning method: Ligation Independent Cloning
  Sequencing primers: 5′ T7; 3′ T7-term
Terms and licenses: Academic/Nonprofit Terms; Industry Terms: Not Available to Industry
Depositor comments: N-Tag:MHHHHHHSSGRENLYFQG. MBD2:JMC01O-G01:C207125. SGC links: http://www.thesgc.org/structures/6C1A/ http://www.thesgc.org/structures/6C1T/ http://www.thesgc.org/structures/6C1V/ http://www.thesgc.org/structures/6CNP/
How to cite: 6C1A (MBD2) was a gift from Cheryl Arrowsmith (Addgene plasmid # 119958 ; http://n2t.net/addgene:119958 ; RRID:Addgene_119958)
