[The description below was written by a language model from this plasmid's Addgene catalogue record and pLannotate feature annotations shown in this document.]
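Description:
6C1A (MBD2) is a bacterial expression plasmid built on the pET28-MHL backbone, made to produce a fragment of human MBD2 (methyl-CpG-binding domain protein 2) for structure determination. The insert is only 234 bp, so it encodes a short portion of the protein rather than full-length MBD2. The record does not name the domain boundaries, although the alternative names link the construct to several deposited crystal structures. MBD2 binds methylated CpG dinucleotides and recruits histone deacetylases and other repressive factors. The fragment was introduced by ligation-independent cloning downstream of a backbone-encoded N-terminal 6xHis tag followed by a TEV protease site, which allows affinity purification and subsequent tag removal.

Expression follows the standard pET arrangement. A T7 promoter with an adjacent lac operator and the T7 gene 10 ribosome binding site drive the tagged open reading frame, a T7 terminator lies downstream, and a plasmid-borne lacI gene keeps the system repressed until IPTG is added in a host supplying T7 RNA polymerase. The automated annotation also flags a His-tag-like stretch and a short T7 gene 10-derived fragment between the insert and the terminator. These appear to be residual backbone sequence, and the catalogue lists only the N-terminal tag, so whether they are translated is not stated.

The plasmid is selected with kanamycin through the aph(3')-Ia gene. It replicates from a pBR322-type origin accompanied by rop and bom, consistent with its low-copy designation, and it also carries an f1 origin. The short tetracycline-resistance fragments and the small predicted E. coli ORF are non-functional pBR322 remnants.
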