Features (pLannotate 1.2.2; 20 found; start..end, strand, type, name):
     12..34      +  RBS            RBS: efficient ribosome binding site from bacteriophage T7 gene 10 (Olins and Rangwala, 1989)
     42..60      +  CDS            capTEV™ (fragment): composite tag for in vivo biotinylation, TEV protease cleavage, and 6xHis tagging
     95..328     +  CDS            MBD2 (fragment): MBD2_HUMAN - Experimental evidence at protein level: Swiss-Prot protein existence level 1. Binds CpG islands in promoters where the DNA is methylated at position 5 of cytosine within CpG dinucleotides. Binds hemimethylated DNA as well. Recruits histone deacetylases and DNA methyltransferases. Acts as transcriptional repressor and plays a role in gene silencing. Functions as a scaffold protein, targeting GATAD2A and GATAD2B to chromatin to promote repression. May enhance the activation of some unmethylated cAMP-responsive promoters. From Homo sapiens (Human).
    358..375     +  CDS            9xHis (fragment): 9xHis affinity tag
    385..434     +  CDS            SET1 (fragment): solubility-enhancement tag derived from T7 phage gene 10B
    442..489     +  terminator     T7 terminator: transcription terminator for bacteriophage T7 RNA polymerase
    526..954     +  rep_origin     f1 ori (sequence partly withheld): f1 bacteriophage origin of replication; arrow indicates direction of (+) strand synthesis
   1007..1064    +  promoter       AmpR promoter (fragment): bla
   1073..1888    -  CDS            KanR: aminoglycoside phosphotransferase; aph(3')-Ia; confers resistance to kanamycin in bacteria or G418 (Geneticin®) in eukaryotes
   2010..2598    +  rep_origin     ori: high-copy-number ColE1/pMB1/pBR322/pUC origin of replication
   2784..2923    -  misc_feature   bom: basis of mobility region from pBR322
   3025..3216    -  CDS            rop: Rop protein, which maintains plasmids at low copy number; rop
   3233..3613    +  CDS            YPB1_ECOLX: Protein predicted: Swiss-Prot protein existence level 4. From Escherichia coli.
   3685..3976    -  CDS            TcR (fragment): tetracycline efflux protein; tet; confers resistance to tetracycline
   3991..4012    -  protein_bind   CAP binding site: CAP binding activates transcription in the presence of cAMP. E. coli catabolite activator protein
   4025..5107    -  CDS            lacI: lac repressor; lacI; The lac repressor binds to the lac operator to inhibit transcription in E. coli. This inhibition can be relieved by adding lactose or isopropyl-β-D-thiogalactopyranoside (IPTG).
   5108..5185    -  promoter       lacI promoter: lacI
   5193..5472    -  CDS            TcR (fragment): tetracycline efflux protein; tet; confers resistance to tetracycline
   5494..5512    +  promoter       T7 promoter: promoter for bacteriophage T7 RNA polymerase
   5513..5537    +  protein_bind   lac operator: The lac repressor binds to the lac operator to inhibit transcription in E. coli. This inhibition can be relieved by adding lactose or isopropyl-β-D-thiogalactopyranoside (IPTG). lac repressor encoded by lacI
>Addgene plasmid #119958 | 6C1A (MBD2) | addgene full sequence | sequence record 232631 | Addgene NGS Result
CTAGAAATAATTTTGTTTAACTTTAAGAAGGAGATATACCATGCATCATCATCATCATCACAGCAGCGGC
AGAGAAAACTTGTATTTCCAGGGCGCCACGGAGAGCGGGAAGAGGATGGATTGCCCGGCCCTCCCCCCCG
GATGGAAGAAGGAGGAAGTGATCCGAAAATCTGGGCTAAGTGCTGGCAAGAGCGATGTCTACTACTTCAG
TCCAAGTGGTAAGAAGTTCAGAAGCAAGCCTCAGTTGGCAAGGTACCTGGGAAATACTGTTGATCTCAGC
AGTTTTGACTTCAGAACTGGAAAGATGATGCCTAGTAAATTACAGAAGTGATGACGAAGCTTGCGGCCGC
ACTCGAGCACCACCACCACCACCACTGAGATCCGGCTGCTAACAAAGCCCGAAAGGAAGCTGAGTTGGCT
GCTGCCACCGCTGAGCAATAACTAGCATAACCCCTTGGGGCCTCTAAACGGGTCTTGAGGGGTTTTTTGC
TGAAAGGAGGAACTATATCCGGATTGGCGAATGGG
[124 nt withheld, positions 526-649]
C
[91 nt withheld, positions 651-741]
A
[49 nt withheld, positions 743-791]
CCTTTGACGTTGGAGTCCACGTTCTTT
[37 nt withheld, positions 819-855]
ACCCTATCTCGGTCTATTCTTTTGATTTATAAGGGATTTTGCCGATTTCGGCCTATTGGTTAAAAAATGA
GCTGATTTAACAAAAATTTAACGCGAATTTTAACAAAATATTAACGCTTACAATTTAGGTGGCACTTTTC
GGGGAAATGTGCGCGGAACCCCTATTTGTTTATTTTTCTAAATACATTCAAATATGTATCCGCTCATGAA
TTAATTCTTAGAAAAACTCATCGAGCATCAAATGAAACTGCAATTTATTCATATCAGGATTATCAATACC
ATATTTTTGAAAAAGCCGTTTCTGTAATGAAGGAGAAAACTCACCGAGGCAGTTCCATAGGATGGCAAGA
TCCTGGTATCGGTCTGCGATTCCGACTCGTCCAACATCAATACAACCTATTAATTTCCCCTCGTCAAAAA
TAAGGTTATCAAGTGAGAAATCACCATGAGTGACGACTGAATCCGGTGAGAATGGCAAAAGTTTATGCAT
TTCTTTCCAGACTTGTTCAACAGGCCAGCCATTACGCTCGTCATCAAAATCACTCGCATCAACCAAACCG
TTATTCATTCGTGATTGCGCCTGAGCGAGACGAAATACGCGATCGCTGTTAAAAGGACAATTACAAACAG
GAATCGAATGCAACCGGCGCAGGAACACTGCCAGCGCATCAACAATATTTTCACCTGAATCAGGATATTC
TTCTAATACCTGGAATGCTGTTTTCCCGGGGATCGCAGTGGTGAGTAACCATGCATCATCAGGAGTACGG
ATAAAATGCTTGATGGTCGGAAGAGGCATAAATTCCGTCAGCCAGTTTAGTCTGACCATCTCATCTGTAA
CATCATTGGCAACGCTACCTTTGCCATGTTTCAGAAACAACTCTGGCGCATCGGGCTTCCCATACAATCG
ATAGATTGTCGCACCTGATTGCCCGACATTATCGCGAGCCCATTTATACCCATATAAATCAGCATCCATG
TTGGAATTTAATCGCGGCCTAGAGCAAGACGTTTCCCGTTGAATATGGCTCATAACACCCCTTGTATTAC
TGTTTATGTAAGCAGACAGTTTTATTGTTCATGACCAAAATCCCTTAACGTGAGTTTTCGTTCCACTGAG
CGTCAGACCCCGTAGAAAAGATCAAAGGATCTTCTTGAGATCCTTTTTTTCTGCGCGTAATCTGCTGCTT
GCAAACAAAAAAACCACCGCTACCAGCGGTGGTTTGTTTGCCGGATCAAGAGCTACCAACTCTTTTTCCG
AAGGTAACTGGCTTCAGCAGAGCGCAGATACCAAATACTGTCCTTCTAGTGTAGCCGTAGTTAGGCCACC
ACTTCAAGAACTCTGTAGCACCGCCTACATACCTCGCTCTGCTAATCCTGTTACCAGTGGCTGCTGCCAG
TGGCGATAAGTCGTGTCTTACCGGGTTGGACTCAAGACGATAGTTACCGGATAAGGCGCAGCGGTCGGGC
TGAACGGGGGGTTCGTGCACACAGCCCAGCTTGGAGCGAACGACCTACACCGAACTGAGATACCTACAGC
GTGAGCTATGAGAAAGCGCCACGCTTCCCGAAGGGAGAAAGGCGGACAGGTATCCGGTAAGCGGCAGGGT
CGGAACAGGAGAGCGCACGAGGGAGCTTCCAGGGGGAAACGCCTGGTATCTTTATAGTCCTGTCGGGTTT
CGCCACCTCTGACTTGAGCGTCGATTTTTGTGATGCTCGTCAGGGGGGCGGAGCCTATGGAAAAACGCCA
GCAACGCGGCCTTTTTACGGTTCCTGGCCTTTTGCTGGCCTTTTGCTCACATGTTCTTTCCTGCGTTATC
CCCTGATTCTGTGGATAACCGTATTACCGCCTTTGAGTGAGCTGATACCGCTCGCCGCAGCCGAACGACC
GAGCGCAGCGAGTCAGTGAGCGAGGAAGCGGAAGAGCGCCTGATGCGGTATTTTCTCCTTACGCATCTGT
GCGGTATTTCACACCGCAATGGTGCACTCTCAGTACAATCTGCTCTGATGCCGCATAGTTAAGCCAGTAT
ACACTCCGCTATCGCTACGTGACTGGGTCATGGCTGCGCCCCGACACCCGCCAACACCCGCTGACGCGCC
CTGACGGGCTTGTCTGCTCCCGGCATCCGCTTACAGACAAGCTGTGACCGTCTCCGGGAGCTGCATGTGT
CAGAGGTTTTCACCGTCATCACCGAAACGCGCGAGGCAGCTGCGGTAAAGCTCATCAGCGTGGTCGTGAA
GCGATTCACAGATGTCTGCCTGTTCATCCGCGTCCAGCTCGTTGAGTTTCTCCAGAAGCGTTAATGTCTG
GCTTCTGATAAAGCGGGCCATGTTAAGGGCGGTTTTTTCCTGTTTGGTCACTGATGCCTCCGTGTAAGGG
GGATTTCTGTTCATGGGGGTAATGATACCGATGAAACGAGAGAGGATGCTCACGATACGGGTTACTGATG
ATGAACATGCCCGGTTACTGGAACGTTGTGAGGGTAAACAACTGGCGGTATGGATGCGGCGGGACCAGAG
AAAAATCACTCAGGGTCAATGCCAGCGCTTCGTTAATACAGATGTAGGTGTTCCACAGGGTAGCCAGCAG
CATCCTGCGATGCAGATCCGGAACATAATGGTGCAGGGCGCTGACTTCCGCGTTTCCAGACTTTACGAAA
CACGGAAACCGAAGACCATTCATGTTGTTGCTCAGGTCGCAGACGTTTTGCAGCAGCAGTCGCTTCACGT
TCGCTCGCGTATCGGTGATTCATTCTGCTAACCAGTAAGGCAACCCCGCCAGCCTAGCCGGGTCCTCAAC
GACAGGAGCACGATCATGCGCACCCGTGGGGCCGCCATGCCGGCGATAATGGCCTGCTTCTCGCCGAAAC
GTTTGGTGGCGGGACCAGTGACGAAGGCTTGAGCGAGGGCGTGCAAGATTCCGAATACCGCAAGCGACAG
GCCGATCATCGTCGCGCTCCAGCGAAAGCGGTCCTCGCCGAAAATGACCCAGAGCGCTGCCGGCACCTGT
CCTACGAGTTGCATGATAAAGAAGACAGTCATAAGTGCGGCGACGATAGTCATGCCCCGCGCCCACCGGA
AGGAGCTGACTGGGTTGAAGGCTCTCAAGGGCATCGGTCGAGATCCCGGTGCCTAATGAGTGAGCTAACT
TACATTAATTGCGTTGCGCTCACTGCCCGCTTTCCAGTCGGGAAACCTGTCGTGCCAGCTGCATTAATGA
ATCGGCCAACGCGCGGGGAGAGGCGGTTTGCGTATTGGGCGCCAGGGTGGTTTTTCTTTTCACCAGTGAG
ACGGGCAACAGCTGATTGCCCTTCACCGCCTGGCCCTGAGAGAGTTGCAGCAAGCGGTCCACGCTGGTTT
GCCCCAGCAGGCGAAAATCCTGTTTGATGGTGGTTAACGGCGGGATATAACATGAGCTGTCTTCGGTATC
GTCGTATCCCACTACCGAGATATCCGCACCAACGCGCAGCCCGGACTCGGTAATGGCGCGCATTGCGCCC
AGCGCCATCTGATCGTTGGCAACCAGCATCGCAGTGGGAACGATGCCCTCATTCAGCATTTGCATGGTTT
GTTGAAAACCGGACATGGCACTCCAGTCGCCTTCCCGTTCCGCTATCGGCTGAATTTGATTGCGAGTGAG
ATATTTATGCCAGCCAGCCAGACGCAGACGCGCCGAGACAGAACTTAATGGGCCCGCTAACAGCGCGATT
TGCTGGTGACCCAATGCGACCAGATGCTCCACGCCCAGTCGCGTACCGTCTTCATGGGAGAAAATAATAC
TGTTGATGGGTGTCTGGTCAGAGACATCAAGAAATAACGCCGGAACATTAGTGCAGGCAGCTTCCACAGC
AATGGCATCCTGGTCATCCAGCGGATAGTTAATGATCAGCCCACTGACGCGTTGCGCGAGAAGATTGTGC
ACCGCCGCTTTACAGGCTTCGACGCCGCTTCGTTCTACCATCGACACCACCACGCTGGCACCCAGTTGAT
CGGCGCGAGATTTAATCGCCGCGACAATTTGCGACGGCGCGTGCAGGGCCAGACTGGAGGTGGCAACGCC
AATCAGCAACGACTGTTTGCCCGCCAGTTGTTGTGCCACGCGGTTGGGAATGTAATTCAGCTCCGCCATC
GCCGCTTCCACTTTTTCCCGCGTTTTCGCAGAAACGTGGCTGGCCTGGTTCACCACGCGGGAAACGGTCT
GATAAGAGACACCGGCATACTCTGCGACATCGTATAACGTTACTGGTTTCACATTCACCACCCTGAATTG
ACTCTCTTCCGGGCGCTATCATGCCATACCGCGAAAGGTTTTGCGCCATTCGATGGTGTCCGGGATCTCG
ACGCTCTCCCTTATGCGACTCCTGCATTAGGAAGCAGCCCAGTAGTAGGTTGAGGCCGTTGAGCACCGCC
GCCGCAAGGAATGGTGCATGCAAGGAGATGGCGCCCAACAGTCCCCCGGCCACGGGGCCTGCCACCATAC
CCACGCCGAAACAAGCGCTCATGAGCCCGAAGTGGCGAGCCCGATCTTCCCCATCGGTGATGTCGGCGAT
ATAGGCGCCAGCAACCGCACCTGTGGCGCCGGTGATGCCGGCCACGATGCGTCCGGCGTAGAGGATCGAG
ATCTCGATCCCGCGAAATTAATACGACTCACTATAGGGGAATTGTGAGCGGATAACAATTCCCCT
