>Addgene plasmid #119958 | 6C1A (MBD2) | depositor partial sequence | sequence record 227385 | Insert sequence
GCCACGGAGAGCGGGAAGAGGATGGATTGCCCGGCCCTCCCCCCCGGATGGAAGAAGGAGGAAGTGATCC
GAAAATCTGGGCTAAGTGCTGGCAAGAGCGATGTCTACTACTTCAGTCCAAGTGGTAAGAAGTTCAGAAG
CAAGCCTCAGTTGGCAAGGTACCTGGGAAATACTGTTGATCTCAGCAGTTTTGACTTCAGAACTGGAAAG
ATGATGCCTAGTAAATTACAGAAG
